Addgene plasmid #210281: pUdOm2.4
Purpose: (Empty Backbone) Empty backbone with ampicillin resistance for low expression in mammalian cells
Depositing lab: Corrie daCosta. Depositing organization: University of Ottawa. Publication: pUdOs: Concise Plasmids for Bacterial and Mammalian Cells. Manigat FO, Connell LB, Stewart BN, LePabic AR, Tessier CJG, Emlaw JR, Calvert ND, Rossl A, Shuhendler AJ, daCosta CJB, Campbell-Valois FX. ACS Synth Biol. 2024 Jan 18. doi: 10.1021/acssynbio.3c00408. PubMed 38235654.
Backbone
  Vector backbone: pUdOm2.4
  Backbone size (bp): 2230
  Vector type: Mammalian Expression, Synthetic Biology
  Promoter: CMV
Growth in bacteria
  Bacterial resistance: Ampicillin, 100 μg/mL
  Growth temperature: 37°C
  Growth strain: DH5alpha
  Copy number: High Copy
Terms and licenses: Academic/Nonprofit Terms; Industry Terms: Not Available to Industry
How to cite: pUdOm2.4 was a gift from Corrie daCosta (Addgene plasmid # 210281 ; http://n2t.net/addgene:210281 ; RRID:Addgene_210281)
