[The description below was written by a language model from this plasmid's Addgene catalogue record and pLannotate feature annotations shown in this document.]
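Description:
pUdOm2.4 is a very compact (2,230 bp) empty mammalian expression backbone from the pUdO series of concise plasmids, designed for low-level expression of a cloned gene in mammalian cells. It is propagated in E. coli as a high-copy plasmid through a ColE1/pUC-type origin of replication and selected with ampicillin. The β-lactamase (AmpR) coding sequence is driven by its native bla promoter, which in the annotated sequence spans the numbering origin of the circular map.

The mammalian expression unit consists of a CMV-derived promoter followed, after a gap of roughly 170 bp, by an SV40 polyadenylation signal. The annotation identifies only a short segment matching the truncated CMVd2 variant of the immediate-early promoter, a deletion form that gives weaker expression than full-length CMV, consistent with the stated low-expression purpose. The unannotated space between promoter and poly(A) signal is presumably where an insert would be placed, but the record does not describe a multiple cloning site or specific restriction sites. No mammalian selection marker, reporter, tag or episomal replication element is annotated, so the plasmid appears suited to transient transfection.

Bacteriophage T7 and T3 promoters lie in convergent orientation between the AmpR gene and the origin, outside the CMV–poly(A) cassette, and their intended role is not stated. A tiny lacZα fragment is also detected just upstream of the AmpR promoter and is most likely a sequence remnant rather than a functional blue/white screening element. The plasmid serves as a minimal synthetic-biology chassis for cases where small size and attenuated transgene expression are useful.
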