Features (pLannotate 1.2.2; 8 found; start..end, strand, type, name):
     18..878     +  CDS            AmpR: β-lactamase; bla; confers resistance to ampicillin, carbenicillin, and related antibiotics
    879..897     +  promoter       T7 promoter: promoter for bacteriophage T7 RNA polymerase
    986..1004    -  promoter       T3 promoter: promoter for bacteriophage T3 RNA polymerase
   1027..1615    +  rep_origin     ori: high-copy-number ColE1/pMB1/pBR322/pUC origin of replication
   1730..1781    +  promoter       CMVd2 promoter: truncated human cytomegalovirus (CMV) immediate early promoter that yields moderately reduced expression relative to the full-length promoter
   1956..2090    +  polyA_signal   SV40 poly(A) signal: SV40 polyadenylation signal
   2160..2177    +  CDS            lacZα (fragment): LacZα fragment of β-galactosidase; lacZ fragment
   2176..17      +  promoter       AmpR promoter (across the origin): bla
>Addgene plasmid #210281 | pUdOm2.4 | addgene full sequence | sequence record 422560 | Addgene NGS Result
ATTGAAAAAGGAAGAGTATGAGTATTCAACATTTCCGTGTCGCCCTTATTCCCTTTTTTGCGGCATTTTG
CCTTCCTGTTTTTGCTCACCCAGAAACGCTGGTGAAAGTAAAAGATGCTGAAGATCAGTTGGGTGCACGA
GTGGGTTACATCGAACTGGATCTCAACAGCGGTAAGATCCTTGAGAGTTTTCGCCCCGAAGAACGTTTTC
CAATGATGAGCACTTTTAAAGTTCTGCTATGTGGCGCGGTATTATCCCGTATTGACGCCGGGCAAGAGCA
ACTCGGTCGCCGCATACACTATTCTCAGAATGACTTGGTTGAGTACTCACCAGTCACAGAAAAGCATCTT
ACGGATGGCATGACAGTAAGAGAATTATGCAGTGCTGCCATAACCATGAGTGATAACACTGCGGCCAACT
TACTTCTGACAACGATCGGAGGACCGAAGGAGCTAACCGCTTTTTTGCACAACATGGGGGATCATGTAAC
TCGCCTTGATCGTTGGGAACCGGAGCTGAATGAAGCCATACCAAACGACGAGCGTGACACCACGATGCCT
GTAGCAATGGCAACAACGTTGCGCAAACTATTAACTGGCGAACTACTTACTCTAGCTTCCCGGCAACAAT
TAATAGACTGGATGGAGGCGGATAAAGTTGCAGGACCACTTCTGCGCTCGGCCCTTCCGGCTGGCTGGTT
TATTGCTGATAAATCTGGAGCCGGTGAGCGTGGGTCTCGCGGTATCATTGCAGCACTGGGGCCAGATGGT
AAGCCCTCCCGTATCGTAGTTATCTACACGACGGGGAGTCAGGCAACTATGGATGAACGAAATAGACAGA
TCGCTGAGATAGGTGCCTCACTGATTAAGCATTGGTAATAATACGACTCACTATAGGGTAACTAATTGAG
GCGCGCCTACCACCGTCAAAAAAAACGGCGCTTTTTAGCGCCGTTTTTATTTTTCAACCTTCCTAGGTAA
GTGACCCTTTAGTGAGGGTTAATTTAGAAAAGATCAAAGGATCTTCTTGAGATCCTTTTTTTCTGCGCGT
AATCTGCTGCTTGCAAACAAAAAAACCACCGCTACCAGCGGTGGTTTGTTTGCCGGATCAAGAGCTACCA
ACTCTTTTTCCGAAGGTAACTGGCTTCAGCAGAGCGCAGATACCAAATACTGTTCTTCTAGTGTAGCCGT
AGTTAGGCCACCACTTCAAGAACTCTGTAGCACCGCCTACATACCTCGCTCTGCTAATCCTGTTACCAGT
GGCTGCTGCCAGTGGCGATAAGTCGTGTCTTACCGGGTTGGACTCAAGACGATAGTTACCGGATAAGGCG
CAGCGGTCGGGCTGAACGGGGGGTTCGTGCACACAGCCCAGCTTGGAGCGAACGACCTACACCGAACTGA
GATACCTACAGCGTGAGCTATGAGAAAGCGCCACGCTTCCCGAAGGGAGAAAGGCGGACAGGTATCCGGT
AAGCGGCAGGGTCGGAACAGGAGAGCGCACGAGGGAGCTTCCAGGGGGAAACGCCTGGTATCTTTATAGT
CCTGTCGGGTTTCGCCACCTCTGACTTGAGCGTCGATTTTTGTGATGCTCGTCAGGGGGGCGGAGCCTAT
GGAAAAACGCCAGCAACGCGGCCCAGGAAACAGCTATGACCATGCCCGGGTAAGTGACTAGCGGAAACAC
AGAAAAAAGCCCGCACCTGACAGTGCGGGCTTTTTTTTTCGACCAAAGGGACGCAAATGGGCGGTAGGCG
TGTACGGTGGGAGGTCTATATAAGCAGAGCTCTCCGAAGAGCCGAGTGTCTTCGGTTCGAGACCGAATTC
GCGAGCTCTCGCTAGCCAGTTTAAACAATTGCGGCCGCGTACTAGTCTATCGATTTGGATCCACCCTGCA
GGAAGTCTAGACCGTCGACACGGTCTCTGAGAGAAGACACGTCGCTCTTCGACGTAAGTAACTGAAACTT
GTTTATTGCAGCTTATAATGGTTACAAATAAAGCAATAGCATCACAAATTTCACAAATAAAGCATTTTTT
TCACTGCATTCTAGTTGTGGTTTGTCCAAACTCATCAATGTATCTTATCATGTCTGGATCCTCGGTACCA
AATTCCAGAAAAGAGGCCTCCCGAAAGGGGGGCCTTTTTTCGTTTTGGTCCTAAGCTTAACTGGCCGTCG
TTTTACATTCAAATATGTATCCGCTCATGAGACAATAACCCTGATAAATGCTTCAATAAT
